>Addgene plasmid #48840 | pGGE002 | depositor full sequence | sequence record 71248 | Full Sequence
GACGAAAGGGCCTCGTGATACGCCTATTTTTATAGGTTAATGTCATGATAATAATGGTTTCTTAGACGTC
AGGTGGCACTTTTCGGGGAAATGTGCGCGGAACCCCTATTTGTTTATTTTTCTAAATACATTCAAATATG
TATCCGCTCATGAGACAATAACCCTGATAAATGCTTCAATAATATTGAAAAAGGAAGAGTATGAGTATTC
AACATTTCCGTGTCGCCCTTATTCCCTTTTTTGCGGCATTTTGCCTTCCTGTTTTTGCTCACCCAGAAAC
GCTGGTGAAAGTAAAAGATGCTGAAGATCAGTTGGGTGCACGAGTGGGTTACATCGAACTGGATCTCAAC
AGCGGTAAGATCCTTGAGAGTTTTCGCCCCGAAGAACGTTTTCCAATGATGAGCACTTTTAAAGTTCTGC
TATGTGGCGCGGTATTATCCCGTATTGACGCCGGGCAAGAGCAACTCGGTCGCCGCATACACTATTCTCA
GAATGACTTGGTTGAGTACTCACCAGTCACAGAAAAGCATCTTACGGATGGCATGACAGTAAGAGAATTA
TGCAGTGCTGCCATAACCATGAGTGATAACACTGCGGCCAACTTACTTCTGACAACGATCGGAGGACCGA
AGGAGCTAACCGCTTTTTTGCACAACATGGGGGATCATGTAACTCGCCTTGATCGTTGGGAACCGGAGCT
GAATGAAGCCATACCAAACGACGAGCGTGACACCACGATGCCTGTAGCAATGGCAACAACGTTGCGCAAA
CTATTAACTGGCGAACTACTTACTCTAGCTTCCCGGCAACAATTAATAGACTGGATGGAGGCGGATAAAG
TTGCAGGACCACTTCTGCGCTCGGCCCTTCCGGCTGGCTGGTTTATTGCTGATAAATCTGGAGCCGGTGA
GCGTGGCTCTCGAGGTATCATTGCAGCACTGGGGCCAGATGGTAAGCCCTCCCGTATCGTAGTTATCTAC
ACGACGGGGAGTCAGGCAACTATGGATGAACGAAATAGACAGATCGCTGAGATAGGTGCCTCACTGATTA
AGCATTGGTAACTGTCAGACCAAGTTTACTCATATATACTTTAGATTGATTTAAAACTTCATTTTTAATT
TAAAAGGATCTAGGTGAAGATCCTTTTTGATAATCTCATGACCAAAATCCCTTAACGTGAGTTTTCGTTC
CACTGAGCGTCAGACCCCGTAGAAAAGATCAAAGGATCTTCTTGAGATCCTTTTTTTCTGCGCGTAATCT
GCTGCTTGCAAACAAAAAAACCACCGCTACCAGCGGTGGTTTGTTTGCCGGATCAAGAGCTACCAACTCT
TTTTCCGAAGGTAACTGGCTTCAGCAGAGCGCAGATACCAAATACTGTTCTTCTAGTGTAGCCGTAGTTA
GGCCACCACTTCAAGAACTCTGTAGCACCGCCTACATACCTCGCTCTGCTAATCCTGTTACCAGTGGCTG
CTGCCAGTGGCGATAAGTCGTGTCTTACCGGGTTGGACTCAAGACGATAGTTACCGGATAAGGCGCAGCG
GTCGGGCTGAACGGGGGGTTCGTGCACACAGCCCAGCTTGGAGCGAACGACCTACACCGAACTGAGATAC
CTACAGCGTGAGCTATGAGAAAGCGCCACGCTTCCCGAAGGGAGAAAGGCGGACAGGTATCCGGTAAGCG
GCAGGGTCGGAACAGGAGAGCGCACGAGGGAGCTTCCAGGGGGAAACGCCTGGTATCTTTATAGTCCTGT
CGGGTTTCGCCACCTCTGACTTGAGCGTCGATTTTTGTGATGCTCGTCAGGGGGGCGGAGCCTATGGAAA
AACGCCAGCAACGCGGCCTTTTTACGGTTCCTGGCCTTTTGCTGGCCTTTTGCTCACATGTTCTTTCCTG
CGTTATCCCCTGATTCTGTGGATAACCGTATTACCGCCTTTGAGTGAGCTGATACCGCTCGCCGCAGCCG
AACGACCGAGCGCAGCGAGTCAGTGAGCGAGGAAGCGGAAGAGCGCCCAATACGCAAACCGCCTCTCCCC
GCGCGTTGGCCGATTCATTAATGCAGCTGGCACGACAGGTTTCCCGACTGGAAAGCGGGCAGTGAGCGCA
ACGCAATTAATGTGAGTTAGCTCACTCATTAGGCACCCCAGGCTTTACACTTTATGCTTCCGGCTCGTAT
GTTGTGTGGAATTGTGAGCGGATAACAATTTCACACGAGCTATTTAGGTGACACTATAGAAGTGAAGCTT
GGTCTCACTGCAATAGCTCTTACGCCGGTGTCGCTCGGGATTAAAGCTCTTTCCTCTCTCTCTCTCTTTC
GTACTCGTATGTTCACAACTATGCTTCGCTAGTGATTAATGATGCAGTTGTTATATTAGTAGTTAACTAG
TTATCTCTCGTTATGTGTAATTTGTAATTACTAGCTAAGTATCGTCTAGGTTTTAATTGTAATTGACAAC
CGTTTTATCTCTATGATGAATAAGTTAAAATTTTAATTACTACTATGAAGAAATGACTATTTCAGTAAAT
TTTTAAAAAGGAATTCCTCACAGATCCGGAGGCATGAAAGAAATGCTAGAGATGTACTATATTTGATTAC
AATGTTATGATCTTAATTATCGATTACAACGTGATCTTGAACCGAAATCAACAATAGTTGTTTTACAACA
GAACTTGTGAACAGTTGAATGTTTTTTGGTAGTTCAAAACTAAAACAAGCAAGTTGCTTTTCAGTGGAAG
TTTTCTTCTTCTTCATGTTATGCAATCAGCTTGATCTATCGATAATCATGGAATTTTGATTACATCAATA
CGAACGGTCAAAATCAATCTCAATTATTTCTATGCGGTTTTTTCCTACCTAAATTTTGATTACATGCATT
TATCAATCCGAACTCACACAATTTTCAAATAATAAATCTGAGTTATGTAACCGTTAGCCAATTTCAACAT
ATATTCATTATAAATTAATATTAATCGTTAGCCAATTAAATAAAAGGAATGATTTAGATACAAAATAAGT
GATAATTTTAACTTAACAATTCAAATCGACATTAACATGTATATGTTACACAGTTCAGTTTGTTATTTAA
AAATTATGTAAGTCTAGGTTGATAAATACAGATGACCAAAATTTGAATTAAAAAAAGACCGCATCAAAAT
AGTTGGGGTTGATTTTGGTCGTTATCCCCAAAAAATGCAACCTCGAACCCTTTATTGATAAGATTAAACT
ATATGGGAGGGTAATAAGTTTATAGGGGTTTCTTCTAAGTTCATATTTCTATTTAAAACCTACAGCAAAG
TAGGCCAAAATGGTACAATAGCAAACCATTACAATTCAAATCAAATTTTGTTATTGATAAGTTAGAATTT
GTTGTTGTTTAAATACTTCATAAATACTTTTCGAAATAATACAATTTTAAATTGTTAAGAAAAAAGAAAT
AACATTTATCAATAAAATTAAGATTATAGTGAAAAACCTTGAACCCTAGTCATTCAACGATCTCGTTTAC
CCTTATTTTTTCCAAAATGTTTGTTATGTATACTAGGGATGAGTTAGGGAATGAATATCCTCGATTTTGG
TGGTATTTGTGATATGCTCTTAGTTATCTGATATGTATTCGTTCCGTAACTCATCATATATCCGTTAAAA
TCAGAAGTATTTGCTTAATATATAACTAAAAATAACTATAAAAAATGAAAAACATATAAAAAAAACTCAA
AAAATAAATTCAAAATAGCAAAATTTTATTAAAAATATTTCGTTAACTTTTAAAACTAGTAGTTAAATAA
ATAATTAATTTGATGAACAAAATTTATAAAAGTTAAATATATAAAGTAAATTATAATGGAATTAGCTATA
TACATATGTATATATATACGAGAGCAAAACGGAAATCAATTTTTTACTAGATGGGTTATATGATATTAAT
TTTTAATATTCAATTTGTTTCATAAAACTACAGATGTCAAAAGTTTTTGAATCGAATCTAAACGAATAAC
AGATCTAAATGGAACTAACAAAATATTTTGCCGAGTTGGTATGTTTAATTATATCTGAACTATTTAATGA
TGGTCATCGATATGACGATATGAAATGTTTTTATTTTCTCCATCTCGTTCAAAACGACAAAGTTAATGAT
GACCATCAATGGCTGATTGATCACTACAATTTTTTTATTTTTTATTTTTAACACTTATATCTAAAATTAG
TTTGTAGTAACACTAATGTCCCTTTGTAATCTTTGGATACAATTAAGTACATATATGATTAGTTATAAGT
TCTTCTTTAGTGCTATGAATTACGTCAAGGTGGCTCACGCGTTGTGAGAGTGCGTGTCATTCAGTATTTC
CTTAAACAGAGAGATCTTTTACAAAGAGCTATCCTCGAGCCACGTGAACTAAAATGACACAAGGAAGAAA
AATGTTTTTTTTGTTAGTTGATCTATGTCACATAGATCTTGTTCAATGACCGTAGCTTTTGATAGAATTT
TTTTAAAAATATGTTACATACTCATAAATAAATTATATGGGTTATATTTGCTTATAAATCTTGTACATTA
TACTATACAATCTGTTTTATTGTGAATTGTGTATTAAGAATCATTTTAACAAAAAAAAATTAAAAAATAA
TATAATACTGTATGTTAAAAAAACATGAATGTGGCAGTTAGGGACATTTGTGCATCCATGTTTTAAAGAG
TACATTTTTTGTAGTTTGAACCCTTTCTTCCTCGTAAACTACGCTCATAATTGTTACATTGAAAACTTTA
ATCATGGAGTATTAACTAGATATGTTTTTCTTTGGATTGCCTCGTTATATGTTGTTCCTTCTCTTGTTAT
CCAAGTTTCTCTATTATCCAAGTTTTGTCCAAACACGAATACCAACAAACTACATGTCTATATTTATATT
TTGAAAAAATGAAAATTTAAGTGGTTTAGCAGATAAAACGAACTGATGTGTTTTCGGCCAAATCCATTTA
TAATTAAGATTTTCCATTTTACCATTATTAATTTACAGTAATGCGTAGATTAAAAATATTAAGTTGTTAT
GTATCAGTGATAGTCTTCTACTTGTAAGTAGAAAGTCTACTGATTACTATGAGACCGAATTCTCGCCCTA
TAGTGAGTCGTATTACCTGGCCGTCGTTTTACAACGTCGTGACTGGGAAAACCCTGGCGTTACCCAACTT
AATCGCCTTGCAGCACATCCCCCTTTCGCCAGCTGGCGTAATAGCGAAGAGGCCCGCACCGATCGCCCTT
CCCAACAGTTGCGCAGCCTGAATGGCGAATGGCGCCTGATGCGGTATTTTCTCCTTACGCATCTGTGCGG
TATTTCACACCGCATATGGTGCACTCTCAGTACAATCTGCTCTGATGCCGCATAGTTAAGCCAGCCCCGA
CACCCGCCAACACCCGCTGACGCGCCCTGACGGGCTTGTCTGCTCCCGGCATCCGCTTACAGACAAGCTG
TGACCGTCTCCGGGAGCTGCATGTGTCAGAGGTTTTCACCGTCATCACCGAAACGCGCGA
Features (pLannotate 1.2.2; 13 found; start..end, strand, type, name):
     96..200     +  promoter       AmpR promoter: bla
    201..1061    +  CDS            AmpR: β-lactamase; bla; confers resistance to ampicillin, carbenicillin, and related antibiotics
   1232..1820    +  rep_origin     ori: high-copy-number ColE1/pMB1/pBR322/pUC origin of replication
   2003..2095    +  CDS            lacI (fragment): lac repressor; lacI; The lac repressor binds to the lac operator to inhibit transcription in E. coli. This inhibition can be relieved by adding lactose or isopropyl-β-D-thiogalactopyranoside (IPTG).
   2108..2129    +  protein_bind   CAP binding site: CAP binding activates transcription in the presence of cAMP. E. coli catabolite activator protein
   2144..2174    +  promoter       lac promoter: promoter for the E. coli lac operon
   2182..2198    +  protein_bind   lac operator: The lac repressor binds to the lac operator to inhibit transcription in E. coli. This inhibition can be relieved by adding lactose or isopropyl-β-D-thiogalactopyranoside (IPTG). lac repressor encoded by lacI
   2212..2230    +  promoter       SP6 promoter: promoter for bacteriophage SP6 RNA polymerase
   4161..4181    -  misc_feature   CEN4 (fragment): S. cerevisiae CEN4 centromere
   5107..5125    -  promoter       T7 promoter: promoter for bacteriophage T7 RNA polymerase
   5127..5279    +  CDS            lacZα (fragment): LacZα fragment of β-galactosidase; lacZ fragment
   5285..5384    -  misc_feature   bom (fragment): basis of mobility region from pBR322
   5486..1       -  CDS            rop (fragment) (across the origin): Rop protein, which maintains plasmids at low copy number; rop
