[The description below was written by a language model from this plasmid's Addgene catalogue record and pLannotate feature annotations shown in this document.]
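Description:
pGGE002 is a GreenGate entry module that supplies the terminator region of the Arabidopsis thaliana WUSCHEL gene (WUS, At2g17950) for modular assembly of plant transformation constructs. It is built on a pUC19 backbone and is classed as a Golden Gate compatible cloning vector. In E. coli it is maintained at high copy through the ColE1/pUC-type origin and selected with ampicillin via the bla β-lactamase gene and its native promoter. The full sequence record is about 5.5 kb.

The payload is a 2,834 bp WUS terminator fragment flanked on each side by a BsaI recognition site, as noted by the depositor. BsaI is a type IIS enzyme that cuts outside its recognition sequence. Digestion therefore releases the terminator with defined overhangs, allowing it to be ligated in a fixed order with other GreenGate modules in a single reaction. The record does not give the overhang sequences or name the destination vector.

The annotated features around the insert are backbone remnants: the CAP binding site, lac promoter and operator, a lacZα fragment, and SP6 and T7 promoters immediately outside the BsaI sites, which are commonly used as sequencing primer sites. Short fragments annotated as lacI, bom and rop also appear to be vector residue. A 21 bp "CEN4 fragment" lying within the terminator is most likely a chance sequence match rather than a functional yeast element. The plasmid carries no plant selection marker or expression cassette of its own and serves purely as a donor part. It is presumably intended for constructs that require native WUS 3′ regulatory sequence.
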