Addgene plasmid #48840: pGGE002
Purpose: Provides the WUS terminator as GreenGate module.
Depositing lab: Jan Lohmann. Depositing organization: Universitaet Heidelberg. Publication: GreenGate - A Novel, Versatile, and Efficient Cloning System for Plant Transgenesis. Lampropoulos A, Sutikovic Z, Wenzl C, Maegele I, Lohmann JU, Forner J. PLoS One. 2013 Dec 20;8(12):e83043. doi: 10.1371/journal.pone.0083043. PubMed 24376629.
Backbone
  Vector backbone: pUC19
  Backbone size w/o insert (bp): 2686
  Vector type: Golden Gate compatible cloning vector
Growth in bacteria
  Bacterial resistance: Ampicillin, 100 μg/mL
  Growth temperature: 37°C
  Growth strain: Mach1
  Copy number: High Copy
Gene/Insert
  Gene/Insert name: WUS terminator (alt name: At2g17950 terminator)
  Species: A. thaliana (mustard weed)
  Insert size (bp): 2834
  Cloning method: Unknown
Terms and licenses: Academic/Nonprofit Terms; Industry Terms: Not Available to Industry
Depositor comments: This plasmid is designed for Golden Gate cloning using the BsaI enzyme. Plasmid Features (listed as bp in full plasmid sequence): BsaI site #1 = 2241-2251bp WUS terminator = 2252-5085bp BsaI site #2 = 5086-5096bp
How to cite: pGGE002 was a gift from Jan Lohmann (Addgene plasmid # 48840 ; http://n2t.net/addgene:48840 ; RRID:Addgene_48840)
