>Addgene plasmid #48840 | pGGE002 | depositor partial sequence | sequence record 71249 | WUS terminator
AATAGCTCTTACGCCGGTGTCGCTCGGGATTAAAGCTCTTTCCTCTCTCTCTCTCTTTCGTACTCGTATG
TTCACAACTATGCTTCGCTAGTGATTAATGATGCAGTTGTTATATTAGTAGTTAACTAGTTATCTCTCGT
TATGTGTAATTTGTAATTACTAGCTAAGTATCGTCTAGGTTTTAATTGTAATTGACAACCGTTTTATCTC
TATGATGAATAAGTTAAAATTTTAATTACTACTATGAAGAAATGACTATTTCAGTAAATTTTTAAAAAGG
AATTCCTCACAGATCCGGAGGCATGAAAGAAATGCTAGAGATGTACTATATTTGATTACAATGTTATGAT
CTTAATTATCGATTACAACGTGATCTTGAACCGAAATCAACAATAGTTGTTTTACAACAGAACTTGTGAA
CAGTTGAATGTTTTTTGGTAGTTCAAAACTAAAACAAGCAAGTTGCTTTTCAGTGGAAGTTTTCTTCTTC
TTCATGTTATGCAATCAGCTTGATCTATCGATAATCATGGAATTTTGATTACATCAATACGAACGGTCAA
AATCAATCTCAATTATTTCTATGCGGTTTTTTCCTACCTAAATTTTGATTACATGCATTTATCAATCCGA
ACTCACACAATTTTCAAATAATAAATCTGAGTTATGTAACCGTTAGCCAATTTCAACATATATTCATTAT
AAATTAATATTAATCGTTAGCCAATTAAATAAAAGGAATGATTTAGATACAAAATAAGTGATAATTTTAA
CTTAACAATTCAAATCGACATTAACATGTATATGTTACACAGTTCAGTTTGTTATTTAAAAATTATGTAA
GTCTAGGTTGATAAATACAGATGACCAAAATTTGAATTAAAAAAAGACCGCATCAAAATAGTTGGGGTTG
ATTTTGGTCGTTATCCCCAAAAAATGCAACCTCGAACCCTTTATTGATAAGATTAAACTATATGGGAGGG
TAATAAGTTTATAGGGGTTTCTTCTAAGTTCATATTTCTATTTAAAACCTACAGCAAAGTAGGCCAAAAT
GGTACAATAGCAAACCATTACAATTCAAATCAAATTTTGTTATTGATAAGTTAGAATTTGTTGTTGTTTA
AATACTTCATAAATACTTTTCGAAATAATACAATTTTAAATTGTTAAGAAAAAAGAAATAACATTTATCA
ATAAAATTAAGATTATAGTGAAAAACCTTGAACCCTAGTCATTCAACGATCTCGTTTACCCTTATTTTTT
CCAAAATGTTTGTTATGTATACTAGGGATGAGTTAGGGAATGAATATCCTCGATTTTGGTGGTATTTGTG
ATATGCTCTTAGTTATCTGATATGTATTCGTTCCGTAACTCATCATATATCCGTTAAAATCAGAAGTATT
TGCTTAATATATAACTAAAAATAACTATAAAAAATGAAAAACATATAAAAAAAACTCAAAAAATAAATTC
AAAATAGCAAAATTTTATTAAAAATATTTCGTTAACTTTTAAAACTAGTAGTTAAATAAATAATTAATTT
GATGAACAAAATTTATAAAAGTTAAATATATAAAGTAAATTATAATGGAATTAGCTATATACATATGTAT
ATATATACGAGAGCAAAACGGAAATCAATTTTTTACTAGATGGGTTATATGATATTAATTTTTAATATTC
AATTTGTTTCATAAAACTACAGATGTCAAAAGTTTTTGAATCGAATCTAAACGAATAACAGATCTAAATG
GAACTAACAAAATATTTTGCCGAGTTGGTATGTTTAATTATATCTGAACTATTTAATGATGGTCATCGAT
ATGACGATATGAAATGTTTTTATTTTCTCCATCTCGTTCAAAACGACAAAGTTAATGATGACCATCAATG
GCTGATTGATCACTACAATTTTTTTATTTTTTATTTTTAACACTTATATCTAAAATTAGTTTGTAGTAAC
ACTAATGTCCCTTTGTAATCTTTGGATACAATTAAGTACATATATGATTAGTTATAAGTTCTTCTTTAGT
GCTATGAATTACGTCAAGGTGGCTCACGCGTTGTGAGAGTGCGTGTCATTCAGTATTTCCTTAAACAGAG
AGATCTTTTACAAAGAGCTATCCTCGAGCCACGTGAACTAAAATGACACAAGGAAGAAAAATGTTTTTTT
TGTTAGTTGATCTATGTCACATAGATCTTGTTCAATGACCGTAGCTTTTGATAGAATTTTTTTAAAAATA
TGTTACATACTCATAAATAAATTATATGGGTTATATTTGCTTATAAATCTTGTACATTATACTATACAAT
CTGTTTTATTGTGAATTGTGTATTAAGAATCATTTTAACAAAAAAAAATTAAAAAATAATATAATACTGT
ATGTTAAAAAAACATGAATGTGGCAGTTAGGGACATTTGTGCATCCATGTTTTAAAGAGTACATTTTTTG
TAGTTTGAACCCTTTCTTCCTCGTAAACTACGCTCATAATTGTTACATTGAAAACTTTAATCATGGAGTA
TTAACTAGATATGTTTTTCTTTGGATTGCCTCGTTATATGTTGTTCCTTCTCTTGTTATCCAAGTTTCTC
TATTATCCAAGTTTTGTCCAAACACGAATACCAACAAACTACATGTCTATATTTATATTTTGAAAAAATG
AAAATTTAAGTGGTTTAGCAGATAAAACGAACTGATGTGTTTTCGGCCAAATCCATTTATAATTAAGATT
TTCCATTTTACCATTATTAATTTACAGTAATGCGTAGATTAAAAATATTAAGTTGTTATGTATCAGTGAT
AGTCTTCTACTTGTAAGTAGAAAGTCTACTGATT
