>Addgene plasmid #48840 | pGGE002 | addgene partial sequence | sequence record 72449 | Lac-promoter 5'-CACTTTATGCTTCCGGCTCG-3'
CACGAGCTATTTAGGTGACACTATAGAAGTGAAGCTTGGTCTCACTGCAATAGCTCTTACGCCGGTGTCG
CTCGGGATTAAAGCTCTTTCCTCTCTCTCTCTCTTTCGTACTCGTATGTTCACAACTATGCTTCGCTAGT
GATTAATGATGCAGTTGTTATATTAGTAGTTAACTAGTTATCTCTCGTTATGTGTAATTTGTAATTACTA
GCTAAGTATCGTCTAGGTTTTAATTGTAATTGACAACCGTTTTATCTCTATGATGAATAAGTTAAAATTT
TAATTACTACTATGAAGAAATGACTATTTCAGTAAATTTTTAAAAAGGAATTCCTCACAGATCCGGAGGC
ATGAAAGAAATGCTAGAGATGTACTATATTTGATTACAATGTTATGATCTTAATTATCGATTACAACGTG
ATCTTGAACCGAAATCAACAATAGTTGTTTTACAACAGAACTTGTGAACAGTTGAATGTTTTTTGGTAGT
TCAAAACTAAAACAAGCAAGTTGCTTTTCAGTGGAAGTTTTCTTCTTCTTCATGTTATGCAATCAGCTTG
ATCTATCGATAATCATGGAATTTTGATTACATCAATACGAACGGTCAAAATCAATCTCAATTATTTCTAT
GCGGTTTTTTCCTACCTAAATTTTGATTACATGCATTTATCAATCCGAACTCACACAATTTTCAAATAAT
AAATCTGAGTTATGTAACCGTTAGCCAATTTCAACATATATTCATTATAAATTAATATTAATCGTTAGCC
AATTAAATAAAAGGAATGATTTAGATACAAAATAAGTGATAATTTTAACTTAACAATTCAAATCGAC
