>Addgene plasmid #48840 | pGGE002 | addgene partial sequence | sequence record 72510 | M13pUC-Fwd 5'-CCCAGTCACGACGTTGTAAAACG-3'
CTATAGGGCGAGAATTCGGTCTCATAGTAATCAGTAGACTTTCTACTTACAAGTAGAAGACTATCACTGA
TACATAACAACTTAATATTTTTAATCTACGCATTACTGTAAATTAATAATGGTAAAATGGAAAATCTTAA
TTATAAATGGATTTGGCCGAAAACACATCAGTTCGTTTTATCTGCTAAACCACTTAAATTTTCATTTTTT
CAAAATATAAATATAGACATGTAGTTTGTTGGTATTCGTGTTTGGACAAAACTTGGATAATAGAGAAACT
TGGATAACAAGAGAAGGAACAACATATAACGAGGCAATCCAAAGAAAAACATATCTAGTTAATACTCCAT
GATTAAAGTTTTCAATGTAACAATTATGAGCGTAGTTTACGAGGAAGAAAGGGTTCAAACTACAAAAAAT
GTACTCTTTAAAACATGGATGCACAAATGTCCCTAACTGCCACATTCATGTTTTTTTAACATACAGTATT
ATATTATTTTTTAATTTTTTTTTGTTAAAATGATTCTTAATACACAATTCACAATAAAACAGATTGTATA
GTATAATGTACAAGATTTATAAGCAAATATAACCCATATAATTTATTTATGAGTATGTAACATATTTTTA
AAAAAATTCTATCAAAAGCTACGGTCATTGAACAAGATCTATGTGACATAGATCAACTAACAAAAAAAAC
ATTTTTCTTCCTTGTGTCATTTTAGTTCACGTGGCTCGAGGATAGCTCTTTGTAAAAGATCTCTCTGTTT
AAGGAAATACTGAATGACACGCACTCTCACAACGCGTGAGCCACCTTGACGTAAT
